>Addgene plasmid #158092 | ND4 left TALE–G1333 DddAtox C | depositor full sequence | sequence record 305067 | ND4 left TALE–G1333 DddAtox C sequence 7887 bps
GACGGATCGGGAGATCTCCCGATCCCCTATGGTCGACTCTCAGTACAATCTGCTCTGATGCCGCATAGTT
AAGCCAGTATCTGCTCCCTGCTTGTGTGTTGGAGGTCGCTGAGTAGTGCGCGAGCAAAATTTAAGCTACA
ACAAGGCAAGGCTTGACCGACAATTGCATGAAGAATCTGCTTAGGGTTAGGCGTTTTGCGCTGCTTCGCG
ATGTACGGGCCAGATATACGCGTTGACATTGATTATTGACTAGTTATTAATAGTAATCAATTACGGGGTC
ATTAGTTCATAGCCCATATATGGAGTTCCGCGTTACATAACTTACGGTAAATGGCCCGCCTGGCTGACCG
CCCAACGACCCCCGCCCATTGACGTCAATAATGACGTATGTTCCCATAGTAACGCCAATAGGGACTTTCC
ATTGACGTCAATGGGTGGAGTATTTACGGTAAACTGCCCACTTGGCAGTACATCAAGTGTATCATATGCC
AAGTACGCCCCCTATTGACGTCAATGACGGTAAATGGCCCGCCTGGCATTATGCCCAGTACATGACCTTA
TGGGACTTTCCTACTTGGCAGTACATCTACGTATTAGTCATCGCTATTACCATGGTGATGCGGTTTTGGC
AGTACATCAATGGGCGTGGATAGCGGTTTGACTCACGGGGATTTCCAAGTCTCCACCCCATTGACGTCAA
TGGGAGTTTGTTTTGGCACCAAAATCAACGGGACTTTCCAAAATGTCGTAACAACTCCGCCCCATTGACG
CAAATGGGCGGTAGGCGTGTACGGTGGGAGGTCTATATAAGCAGAGCTCTCTGGCTAACTAGAGAACCCA
CTGCTTACTGGCTTATCGAAATTAATACGACTCACTATAGGGAGACCCAAGCTGGCTAGCACCATGGCCC
TGTCCCGTGCGGTTTGTGGCACCTCCCGTCAACTGGCTCCGGTTCTGGGTTATCTGGGTTCCCGTCAAAA
ACACTCCCTGCCGGACTACCCGTATGATGTTCCGGATTACGCTGGCTACCCATACGACGTCCCAGACTAC
GCTGGCTACCCATACGACGTCCCAGACTACGCTATGGACATCGCGGATCTGCGTACCCTGGGTTACAGCC
AGCAGCAGCAGGAGAAGATCAAGCCGAAGGTGCGCAGCACCGTGGCTCAGCACCACGAAGCCCTGGTGGG
CCACGGTTTCACCCACGCTCACATCGTGGCCCTGAGCCAGCACCCAGCCGCGCTGGGCACCGTGGCCGTG
AAATATCAGGACATGATTGCTGCCCTGCCAGAGGCCACCCATGAAGCTATTGTGGGCGTGGGCAAGCAGT
GGAGCGGTGCTCGTGCGCTGGAGGCGCTGCTGACCGTGGCTGGTGAACTGCGTGGTCCGCCGCTGCAGCT
GGATACCGGTCAGCTGCTGAAAATCGCGAAACGTGGCGGTGTGACCGCGGTGGAAGCCGTGCATGCTTGG
CGTAATGCTCTGACCGGTGCGCCGCTGAACCTGACCCCGGAACAGGTGGTGGCAATCGCAAGCAATAATG
GTGGTAAACAGGCTCTGGAAACCGTGCAAGCTCTGCTGCCAGTTCTGTGCCAGGCTCATGGTCTGACCCC
GCAGCAGGTGGTGGCTATTGCCAGCCATGATGGCGGCAAGCAGGCCCTGGAGACCGTGCAGCGTCTGCTG
CCGGTGCTGTGCCAGGCCCATGGCCTGACCCCGCAGCAAGTTGTGGCTATTGCCAGCAACGGCGGTGGCA
AACAGGCTCTGGAGACCGTGCAGCGCCTGTTACCGGTGCTGTGCCAAGCCCATGGTCTGACCCCGGAGCA
GGTGGTGGCGATCGCTAGCAACATTGGTGGCAAGCAGGCCCTGGAAACCGTGCAGGCGCTGTTGCCGGTG
CTGTGCCAAGCCCATGGGCTGACCCCGGAACAAGTTGTTGCCATTGCCAGCAACAATGGTGGCAAACAGG
CTCTGGAAACTGTGCAGGCCCTGCTTCCGGTGCTGTGCCAGGCCCATGGATTAACCCCGGAACAAGTTGT
GGCTATTGCGAGCAATGGCGGCGGCAAGCAGGCGCTGGAAACCGTGCAGGCTCTGTTACCGGTGCTGTGC
CAGGCGCATGGCCTGACCCCGGAGCAAGTGGTGGCCATCGCTAGCAACATTGGCGGTAAACAGGCGCTGG
AGACCGTTCAGCGTCTGTTACCGGTGCTGTGCCAGGCACATGGCCTTACCCCGGAACAAGTTGTGGCCAT
TGCCAGCAACATCGGCGGCAAGCAGGCCCTGGAAACGGTGCAGGCGCTGCTCCCGGTGCTGTGCCAGGCC
CATGGGTTAACCCCGGAACAAGTGGTTGCTATTGCTAGCCATGATGGCGGTAAACAGGCCCTGGAGACCG
TTCAGCGCCTGCTACCGGTGCTGTGCCAGGCCCATGGTTTAACCCCGGAACAGGTTGTTGCGATTGCTAG
CCACGATGGCGGCAAGCAGGCTCTGGAGACCGTTCAGGCCCTGCTCCCGGTGCTGTGCCAGGCCCATGGG
CTTACCCCGGAGCAAGTTGTTGCTATTGCCTCCAATATTGGCGGTAAACAGGCGCTGGAAACCGTTCAGG
CTCTGCTTCCGGTGCTGTGCCAGGCTCATGGCCTCACCCCGGAACAAGTTGTGGCGATTGCGTCCCATGA
TGGCGGCAAGCAGGCCCTGGAAACTGTGCAGGCGCTGCTACCGGTGCTGTGCCAGGCCCATGGGCTAACC
CCGGAACAGGTGGTTGCGATTGCTAGCAACAACGGCGGTAAACAGGCTCTGGAGACTGTTCAGCGTCTGC
TTCCGGTGCTGTGCCAGGCTCATGGGCTGACCCCGCAGCAAGTGGTTGCTATTGCCAGCAATGGCGGTGG
CAAGCAGGCGCTGGAGACTGTTCAGCGCCTGCTCCCGGTGCTGTGCCAGGCTCATGGTTTAACCCCGGAG
CAGGTTGTGGCGATCGCCAGCAATGGTGGCGGTAAACAGGCTCTGGAAACGGTGCAGGCCCTGCTCCCGG
TGCTGTGCCAGGCTCATGGACTGACCCCGGAGCAAGTTGTTGCCATTGCGTCCCACGACGGCGGCAAGCA
GGCGCTGGAGACGGTGCAGGCTCTGCTCCCGGTGCTGTGCCAGGCTCACGGTCTGACCCCGCAACAGGTG
GTGGCAATCGCAAGCAACGGTGGTGGTCGTCCGGCACTGGAGAGCATTGTGGCGCAGCTGAGCCGTCCAG
ACCCGGCCCTGGCGGCTCTGACCAACGATCACCTGGTGGCGCTGGCTTGCCTGGGCGGTCGTCCGGCCCT
GGATGCGGTGAAGAAAGGCCTGGGTGGATCCCCAACCCCGTACCCAAACTATGCCAATGCCGGTCATGTG
GAGGGTCAGAGCGCCCTGTTCATGCGTGATAACGGCATCAGCGAGGGTCTGGTGTTCCACAACAACCCGG
AAGGCACCTGCGGTTTTTGCGTGAACATGACCGAGACCCTGCTGCCGGAAAACGCGAAAATGACCGTGGT
GCCGCCGGAAGGTGCCATTCCAGTGAAGCGCGGCGCTACCGGTGAAACCAAAGTGTTTACCGGTAACAGC
AACAGCCCGAAGAGCCCGACCAAAGGCGGTTGCTCTGGCGGCTCAACTAATCTGAGCGACATCATTGAGA
AGGAGACTGGGAAACAGCTGGTCATTCAGGAGTCCATCCTGATGCTGCCTGAGGAGGTGGAGGAAGTGAT
CGGCAACAAGCCAGAGTCTGACATCCTGGTGCACACCGCCTACGACGAGTCCACAGATGAGAATGTGATG
CTGCTGACCTCTGACGCCCCCGAGTATAAGCCTTGGGCCCTGGTCATCCAGGATTCTAACGGCGAGAATA
AGATCAAGATGCTGTGATAAACCACGATCGTTATGCTGATCATACCCTAATGATCCCAGCAAGATAATGT
CCTGTCTTCTAAGATGTGCATCAAGCCTGGTACATACTGAAAACCCTATAAGGTCCTGGATAATTTTTGT
TTGATTATTCATTGAAGAAACATTTATTTTCCAATTGTGTGAAGTTTTTGACTGTTAATAAAAGAATCTG
TCAACCATCAAACTTCTGAGGCGGAAAGAACCAGCTGGGGCTCTAGGGGGTATCCCC
[124 nt withheld, positions 4118-4241]
C
[32 nt withheld, positions 4243-4274]
CA
[57 nt withheld, positions 4277-4333]
A
[49 nt withheld, positions 4335-4383]
CCTTTGACGTTGGAGTCCACGTTCTTT
[37 nt withheld, positions 4411-4447]
ACCCTATCTCGGTCTATTCTTTTGATTTATAAGGGATTTTGGGGATTTCGGCCTATTGGTTAAAAAATGA
GCTGATTTAACAAAAATTTAACGCGAATTAATTCTGTGGAATGTGTGTCAGTTAGGGTGTGGAAAGTCCC
CAGGCTCCCCAGGCAGGCAGAAGTATGCAAAGCATGCATCTCAATTAGTCAGCAACCAGGTGTGGAAAGT
CCCCAGGCTCCCCAGCAGGCAGAAGTATGCAAAGCATGCATCTCAATTAGTCAGCAACCATAGTCCCGCC
CCTAACTCCGCCCATCCCGCCCCTAACTCCGCCCAGTTCCGCCCATTCTCCGCCCCATGGCTGACTAATT
TTTTTTATTTATGCAGAGGCCGAGGCCGCCTCTGCCTCTGAGCTATTCCAGAAGTAGTGAGGAGGCTTTT
TTGGAGGCCTAGGCTTTTGCAAAAAGCTCCCGGGAGCTTGTATATCCATTTTCGGATCTGATCAGCACGT
GTTGACAATTAATCATCGGCATAGTATATCGGCATAGTATAATACGACAAGGTGAGGAACTAAACCATGG
CCAAGCCTTTGTCTCAAGAAGAATCCACCCTCATTGAAAGAGCAACGGCTACAATCAACAGCATCCCCAT
CTCTGAAGACTACAGCGTCGCCAGCGCAGCTCTCTCTAGCGACGGCCGCATCTTCACTGGTGTCAATGTA
TATCATTTTACTGGGGGACCTTGTGCAGAACTCGTGGTGCTGGGCACTGCTGCTGCTGCGGCAGCTGGCA
ACCTGACTTGTATCGTCGCGATCGGAAATGAGAACAGGGGCATCTTGAGCCCCTGCGGACGGTGTCGACA
GGTGCTTCTCGATCTGCATCCTGGGATCAAAGCGATAGTGAAGGACAGTGATGGACAGCCGACGGCAGTT
GGGATTCGTGAATTGCTGCCCTCTGGTTATGTGTGGGAGGGCTAAGCACTTCGTGGCCGAGGAGCAGGAC
TGACACGTGCTACGAGATTTCGATTCCACCGCCGCCTTCTATGAAAGGTTGGGCTTCGGAATCGTTTTCC
GGGACGCCGGCTGGATGATCCTCCAGCGCGGGGATCTCATGCTGGAGTTCTTCGCCCACCCCAACTTGTT
TATTGCAGCTTATAATGGTTACAAATAAAGCAATAGCATCACAAATTTCACAAATAAAGCATTTTTTTCA
CTGCATTCTAGTTGTGGTTTGTCCAAACTCATCAATGTATCTTATCATGTCTGTATACCGTCGACCTCTA
GCTAGAGCTTGGCGTAATCATGGTCATAGCTGTTTCCTGTGTGAAATTGTTATCCGCTCACAATTCCACA
CAACATACGAGCCGGAAGCATAAAGTGTAAAGCCTGGGGTGCCTAATGAGTGAGCTAACTCACATTAATT
GCGTTGCGCTCACTGCCCGCTTTCCAGTCGGGAAACCTGTCGTGCCAGCTGCATTAATGAATCGGCCAAC
GCGCGGGGAGAGGCGGTTTGCGTATTGGGCGCTCTTCCGCTTCCTCGCTCACTGACTCGCTGCGCTCGGT
CGTTCGGCTGCGGCGAGCGGTATCAGCTCACTCAAAGGCGGTAATACGGTTATCCACAGAATCAGGGGAT
AACGCAGGAAAGAACATGTGAGCAAAAGGCCAGCAAAAGGCCAGGAACCGTAAAAAGGCCGCGTTGCTGG
CGTTTTTCCATAGGCTCCGCCCCCCTGACGAGCATCACAAAAATCGACGCTCAAGTCAGAGGTGGCGAAA
CCCGACAGGACTATAAAGATACCAGGCGTTTCCCCCTGGAAGCTCCCTCGTGCGCTCTCCTGTTCCGACC
CTGCCGCTTACCGGATACCTGTCCGCCTTTCTCCCTTCGGGAAGCGTGGCGCTTTCTCAATGCTCACGCT
GTAGGTATCTCAGTTCGGTGTAGGTCGTTCGCTCCAAGCTGGGCTGTGTGCACGAACCCCCCGTTCAGCC
CGACCGCTGCGCCTTATCCGGTAACTATCGTCTTGAGTCCAACCCGGTAAGACACGACTTATCGCCACTG
GCAGCAGCCACTGGTAACAGGATTAGCAGAGCGAGGTATGTAGGCGGTGCTACAGAGTTCTTGAAGTGGT
GGCCTAACTACGGCTACACTAGAAGGACAGTATTTGGTATCTGCGCTCTGCTGAAGCCAGTTACCTTCGG
AAAAAGAGTTGGTAGCTCTTGATCCGGCAAACAAACCACCGCTGGTAGCGGTGGTTTTTTTGTTTGCAAG
CAGCAGATTACGCGCAGAAAAAAAGGATCTCAAGAAGATCCTTTGATCTTTTCTACGGGGTCTGACGCTC
AGTGGAACGAAAACTCACGTTAAGGGATTTTGGTCATGAGATTATCAAAAAGGATCTTCACCTAGATCCT
TTTAAATTAAAAATGAAGTTTTAAATCAATCTAAAGTATATATGAGTAAACTTGGTCTGACAGTTACCAA
TGCTTAATCAGTGAGGCACCTATCTCAGCGATCTGTCTATTTCGTTCATCCATAGTTGCCTGACTCCCCG
TCGTGTAGATAACTACGATACGGGAGGGCTTACCATCTGGCCCCAGTGCTGCAATGATACCGCGAGACCC
ACGCTCACCGGCTCCAGATTTATCAGCAATAAACCAGCCAGCCGGAAGGGCCGAGCGCAGAAGTGGTCCT
GCAACTTTATCCGCCTCCATCCAGTCTATTAATTGTTGCCGGGAAGCTAGAGTAAGTAGTTCGCCAGTTA
ATAGTTTGCGCAACGTTGTTGCCATTGCTACAGGCATCGTGGTGTCACGCTCGTCGTTTGGTATGGCTTC
ATTCAGCTCCGGTTCCCAACGATCAAGGCGAGTTACATGATCCCCCATGTTGTGCAAAAAAGCGGTTAGC
TCCTTCGGTCCTCCGATCGTTGTCAGAAGTAAGTTGGCCGCAGTGTTATCACTCATGGTTATGGCAGCAC
TGCATAATTCTCTTACTGTCATGCCATCCGTAAGATGCTTTTCTGTGACTGGTGAGTACTCAACCAAGTC
ATTCTGAGAATAGTGTATGCGGCGACCGAGTTGCTCTTGCCCGGCGTCAATACGGGATAATACCGCGCCA
CATAGCAGAACTTTAAAAGTGCTCATCATTGGAAAACGTTCTTCGGGGCGAAAACTCTCAAGGATCTTAC
CGCTGTTGAGATCCAGTTCGATGTAACCCACTCGTGCACCCAACTGATCTTCAGCATCTTTTACTTTCAC
CAGCGTTTCTGGGTGAGCAAAAACAGGAAGGCAAAATGCCGCAAAAAAGGGAATAAGGGCGACACGGAAA
TGTTGAATACTCATACTCTTCCTTTTTCAATATTATTGAAGCATTTATCAGGGTTATTGTCTCATGAGCG
GATACATATTTGAATGTATTTAGAAAAATAAACAAATAGGGGTTCCGCGCACATTTCCCCGAAAAGTGCC
ACCTGACGTC
Features (pLannotate 1.2.2; 24 found; start..end, strand, type, name):
     36..80      -  misc_feature   bom (fragment): basis of mobility region from pBR322
    235..614     +  enhancer       CMV enhancer: human cytomegalovirus immediate early enhancer
    615..818     +  promoter       CMV promoter: human cytomegalovirus (CMV) immediate early promoter
    814..847     +  LTR            5' LTR (truncated) (fragment): truncated 5' long terminal repeat (LTR) from HIV-1
    863..881     +  promoter       T7 promoter: promoter for bacteriophage T7 RNA polymerase
    910..1008    +  CDS            SOD2 (fragment): SODM_HUMAN - Experimental evidence at protein level: Swiss-Prot protein existence level 1. Destroys superoxide anion radicals which are normally produced within the cells and which are toxic to biological systems. From Homo sapiens (Human).
   1096..1602    +  CDS            avrXa10 (fragment): AVX10_XANOO - Experimental evidence at protein level: Swiss-Prot protein existence level 1. Avirulence protein. Induces the hypersensitive response (HR)in rice plants carrying the resistance gene Xa10. Activity depends on the presence of the core repeat domains; replacement with repeat domains from other proteins (AvrBs3 of X.euvesicatoria (AC P14727) or AvrXa7 of this organism) does not elicit the HR. Probably acts as a transcription factor in its host plant (rice) to induce plant resistance or disease. From Xanthomonas oryzae pv. oryzae.
   3316..3603    +  CDS            dddA (fragment): DDDA_BURC1 - Experimental evidence at protein level: Swiss-Prot protein existence level 1. Toxic component of a toxin-immunity protein module, which functions as a cellular contact-dependent growth inhibition (CDI) system. CDI modules allow bacteria to communicate with and inhibit the growth of closely related neighboring bacteria in a contact-dependent fashion. Bacteria that have this module inhibit or kill bacteria without it, giving them a growth advantage. Probably specifically inhibited by cognate immunity protein DddI (Probable). The C-terminal 163 residue fragment has double-stranded DN
   3616..3864    +  CDS            UGI: UNGI_BPPB2 - Experimental evidence at protein level: Swiss-Prot protein existence level 1. This protein binds specifically and reversibly to the host uracil-DNA glycosylase, preventing removal of uracil residues from PBS2 DNA by the host uracil-excision repair system. From Bacillus phage PBS2 (Bacteriophage PBS2).
   4076..4097    +  promoter       SV40 promoter (fragment): SV40 enhancer and early promoter
   4118..4546    +  rep_origin     f1 ori (sequence partly withheld): f1 bacteriophage origin of replication; arrow indicates direction of (+) strand synthesis
   4560..4890    +  promoter       SV40 promoter: SV40 enhancer and early promoter
   4938..4985    +  promoter       EM7 promoter: synthetic bacterial promoter&nbsp
   5004..5402    +  CDS            BSD: blasticidin S deaminase; Aspergillus terreus BSD; confers resistance to blasticidin
   5403..5430    +  CDS            BleoR (fragment): antibiotic-binding protein; Sh ble from Streptoalloteichus hindustanus; confers resistance to bleomycin, phleomycin, and Zeocin™
   5440..5565    +  CDS            ble (fragment): BLE_KLEPN - Experimental evidence at protein level: Swiss-Prot protein existence level 1. Binding protein with a strong affinity to the bleomycin family of antibiotics. Binds to CL990; an antimitotic-antibiotic compound. From Klebsiella pneumoniae.
   5560..5681    +  polyA_signal   SV40 poly(A) signal: SV40 polyadenylation signal
   5754..5770    -  protein_bind   lac operator: The lac repressor binds to the lac operator to inhibit transcription in E. coli. This inhibition can be relieved by adding lactose or isopropyl-β-D-thiogalactopyranoside (IPTG). lac repressor encoded by lacI
   5778..5808    -  promoter       lac promoter: promoter for the E. coli lac operon
   5823..5844    -  protein_bind   CAP binding site: CAP binding activates transcription in the presence of cAMP. E. coli catabolite activator protein
   5857..5949    -  CDS            lacI (fragment): lac repressor; lacI; The lac repressor binds to the lac operator to inhibit transcription in E. coli. This inhibition can be relieved by adding lactose or isopropyl-β-D-thiogalactopyranoside (IPTG).
   6132..6720    -  rep_origin     ori: high-copy-number ColE1/pMB1/pBR322/pUC origin of replication
   6891..7751    -  CDS            AmpR: β-lactamase; bla; confers resistance to ampicillin, carbenicillin, and related antibiotics
   7752..7856    -  promoter       AmpR promoter: bla
