>Addgene plasmid #158092 | ND4 left TALE–G1333 DddAtox C | addgene full sequence | sequence record 308066 | Addgene NGS Result
GACGGATCGGGAGATCTCCCGATCCCCTATGGTGCACTCTCAGTACAATCTGCTCTGATGCCGCATAGTT
AAGCCAGTATCTGCTCCCTGCTTGTGTGTTGGAGGTCGCTGAGTAGTGCGCGAGCAAAATTTAAGCTACA
ACAAGGCAAGGCTTGACCGACAATTGCATGAAGAATCTGCTTAGGGTTAGGCGTTTTGCGCTGCTTCGCG
ATGTACGGGCCAGATATACGCGTTGACATTGATTATTGACTAGTTATTAATAGTAATCAATTACGGGGTC
ATTAGTTCATAGCCCATATATGGAGTTCCGCGTTACATAACTTACGGTAAATGGCCCGCCTGGCTGACCG
CCCAACGACCCCCGCCCATTGACGTCAATAATGACGTATGTTCCCATAGTAACGCCAATAGGGACTTTCC
ATTGACGTCAATGGGTGGAGTATTTACGGTAAACTGCCCACTTGGCAGTACATCAAGTGTATCATATGCC
AAGTACGCCCCCTATTGACGTCAATGACGGTAAATGGCCCGCCTGGCATTATGCCCAGTACATGACCTTA
TGGGACTTTCCTACTTGGCAGTACATCTACGTATTAGTCATCGCTATTACCATGGTGATGCGGTTTTGGC
AGTACATCAATGGGCGTGGATAGCGGTTTGACTCACGGGGATTTCCAAGTCTCCACCCCATTGACGTCAA
TGGGAGTTTGTTTTGGCACCAAAATCAACGGGACTTTCCAAAATGTCGTAACAACTCCGCCCCATTGACG
CAAATGGGCGGTAGGCGTGTACGGTGGGAGGTCTATATAAGCAGAGCTCTCTGGCTAACTAGAGAACCCA
CTGCTTACTGGCTTATCGAAATTAATACGACTCACTATAGGGAGACCCAAGCTGGCTAGCACCATGGCCC
TGTCCCGTGCGGTTTGTGGCACCTCCCGTCAACTGGCTCCGGTTCTGGGTTATCTGGGTTCCCGTCAAAA
ACACTCCCTGCCGGACTACCCGTATGATGTTCCGGATTACGCTGGCTACCCATACGACGTCCCAGACTAC
GCTGGCTACCCATACGACGTCCCAGACTACGCTATGGACATCGCGGATCTGCGTACCCTGGGTTACAGCC
AGCAGCAGCAGGAGAAGATCAAGCCGAAGGTGCGCAGCACCGTGGCTCAGCACCACGAAGCCCTGGTGGG
CCACGGTTTCACCCACGCTCACATCGTGGCCCTGAGCCAGCACCCAGCCGCGCTGGGCACCGTGGCCGTG
AAATATCAGGACATGATTGCTGCCCTGCCAGAGGCCACCCATGAAGCTATTGTGGGCGTGGGCAAGCAGT
GGAGCGGTGCTCGTGCGCTGGAGGCGCTGCTGACCGTGGCTGGTGAACTGCGTGGTCCGCCGCTGCAGCT
GGATACCGGTCAGCTGCTGAAAATCGCGAAACGTGGCGGTGTGACCGCGGTGGAAGCCGTGCATGCTTGG
CGTAATGCTCTGACCGGTGCGCCGCTGAACCTGACCCCGGAACAGGTGGTGGCAATCGCAAGCAATAATG
GTGGTAAACAGGCTCTGGAAACCGTGCAAGCTCTGCTGCCAGTTCTGTGCCAGGCTCATGGTCTGACCCC
GCAGCAGGTGGTGGCTATTGCCAGCCATGATGGCGGCAAGCAGGCCCTGGAGACCGTGCAGCGTCTGCTG
CCGGTGCTGTGCCAGGCCCATGGCCTGACCCCGCAGCAAGTTGTGGCTATTGCCAGCAACGGCGGTGGCA
AACAGGCTCTGGAGACCGTGCAGCGCCTGTTACCGGTGCTGTGCCAAGCCCATGGTCTGACCCCGGAGCA
GGTGGTGGCGATCGCTAGCAACATTGGTGGCAAGCAGGCCCTGGAAACCGTGCAGGCGCTGTTGCCGGTG
CTGTGCCAAGCCCATGGGCTGACCCCGGAACAAGTTGTTGCCATTGCCAGCAACAATGGTGGCAAACAGG
CTCTGGAAACTGTGCAGGCCCTGCTTCCGGTGCTGTGCCAGGCCCATGGATTAACCCCGGAACAAGTTGT
GGCTATTGCGAGCAATGGCGGCGGCAAGCAGGCGCTGGAAACCGTGCAGGCTCTGTTACCGGTGCTGTGC
CAGGCGCATGGCCTGACCCCGGAGCAAGTGGTGGCCATCGCTAGCAACATTGGCGGTAAACAGGCGCTGG
AGACCGTTCAGCGTCTGTTACCGGTGCTGTGCCAGGCACATGGCCTTACCCCGGAACAAGTTGTGGCCAT
TGCCAGCAACATCGGCGGCAAGCAGGCCCTGGAAACGGTGCAGGCGCTGCTCCCGGTGCTGTGCCAGGCC
CATGGGTTAACCCCGGAACAAGTGGTTGCTATTGCTAGCCATGATGGCGGTAAACAGGCCCTGGAGACCG
TTCAGCGCCTGCTACCGGTGCTGTGCCAGGCCCATGGTTTAACCCCGGAACAGGTTGTTGCGATTGCTAG
CCACGATGGCGGCAAGCAGGCTCTGGAGACCGTTCAGGCCCTGCTCCCGGTGCTGTGCCAGGCCCATGGG
CTTACCCCGGAGCAAGTTGTTGCTATTGCCTCCAATATTGGCGGTAAACAGGCGCTGGAAACCGTTCAGG
CTCTGCTTCCGGTGCTGTGCCAGGCTCATGGCCTCACCCCGGAACAAGTTGTGGCGATTGCGTCCCATGA
TGGCGGCAAGCAGGCCCTGGAAACTGTGCAGGCGCTGCTACCGGTGCTGTGCCAGGCCCATGGGCTAACC
CCGGAACAGGTGGTTGCGATTGCTAGCAACAACGGCGGTAAACAGGCTCTGGAGACTGTTCAGCGTCTGC
TTCCGGTGCTGTGCCAGGCTCATGGGCTGACCCCGCAGCAAGTGGTTGCTATTGCCAGCAATGGCGGTGG
CAAGCAGGCGCTGGAGACTGTTCAGCGCCTGCTCCCGGTGCTGTGCCAGGCTCATGGTTTAACCCCGGAG
CAGGTTGTGGCGATCGCCAGCAATGGTGGCGGTAAACAGGCTCTGGAAACGGTGCAGGCCCTGCTCCCGG
TGCTGTGCCAGGCTCATGGACTGACCCCGGAGCAAGTTGTTGCCATTGCGTCCCACGACGGCGGCAAGCA
GGCGCTGGAGACGGTGCAGGCTCTGCTCCCGGTGCTGTGCCAGGCTCACGGTCTGACCCCGCAACAGGTG
GTGGCAATCGCAAGCAACGGTGGTGGTCGTCCGGCACTGGAGAGCATTGTGGCGCAGCTGAGCCGTCCAG
ACCCGGCCCTGGCGGCTCTGACCAACGATCACCTGGTGGCGCTGGCTTGCCTGGGCGGTCGTCCGGCCCT
GGATGCGGTGAAGAAAGGCCTGGGTGGATCCCCAACCCCGTACCCAAACTATGCCAATGCCGGTCATGTG
GAGGGTCAGAGCGCCCTGTTCATGCGTGATAACGGCATCAGCGAGGGTCTGGTGTTCCACAACAACCCGG
AAGGCACCTGCGGTTTTTGCGTGAACATGACCGAGACCCTGCTGCCGGAAAACGCGAAAATGACCGTGGT
GCCGCCGGAAGGTGCCATTCCAGTGAAGCGCGGCGCTACCGGTGAAACCAAAGTGTTTACCGGTAACAGC
AACAGCCCGAAGAGCCCGACCAAAGGCGGTTGCTCTGGCGGCTCAACTAATCTGAGCGACATCATTGAGA
AGGAGACTGGGAAACAGCTGGTCATTCAGGAGTCCATCCTGATGCTGCCTGAGGAGGTGGAGGAAGTGAT
CGGCAACAAGCCAGAGTCTGACATCCTGGTGCACACCGCCTACGACGAGTCCACAGATGAGAATGTGATG
CTGCTGACCTCTGACGCCCCCGAGTATAAGCCTTGGGCCCTGGTCATCCAGGATTCTAACGGCGAGAATA
AGATCAAGATGCTGTGATAAACCACGATCGTTATGCTGATCATACCCTAATGATCCCAGCAAGATAATGT
CCTGTCTTCTAAGATGTGCATCAAGCCTGGTACATACTGAAAACCCTATAAGGTCCTGGATAATTTTTGT
TTGATTATTCATTGAAGAAACATTTATTTTCCAATTGTGTGAAGTTTTTGACTGTTAATAAAAGAATCTG
TCAACCATCAAACTTCTGAGGCGGAAAGAACCAGCTGGGGCTCTAGGGGGTATCCCC
[124 nt withheld, positions 4118-4241]
C
[91 nt withheld, positions 4243-4333]
A
[49 nt withheld, positions 4335-4383]
CCTTTGACGTTGGAGTCCACGTTCTTT
[37 nt withheld, positions 4411-4447]
ACCCTATCTCGGTCTATTCTTTTGATTTATAAGGGATTTTGCCGATTTCGGCCTATTGGTTAAAAAATGA
GCTGATTTAACAAAAATTTAACGCGAATTAATTCTGTGGAATGTGTGTCAGTTAGGGTGTGGAAAGTCCC
CAGGCTCCCCAGCAGGCAGAAGTATGCAAAGCATGCATCTCAATTAGTCAGCAACCAGGTGTGGAAAGTC
CCCAGGCTCCCCAGCAGGCAGAAGTATGCAAAGCATGCATCTCAATTAGTCAGCAACCATAGTCCCGCCC
CTAACTCCGCCCATCCCGCCCCTAACTCCGCCCAGTTCCGCCCATTCTCCGCCCCATGGCTGACTAATTT
TTTTTATTTATGCAGAGGCCGAGGCCGCCTCTGCCTCTGAGCTATTCCAGAAGTAGTGAGGAGGCTTTTT
TGGAGGCCTAGGCTTTTGCAAAAAGCTCCCGGGAGCTTGTATATCCATTTTCGGATCTGATCAGCACGTG
TTGACAATTAATCATCGGCATAGTATATCGGCATAGTATAATACGACAAGGTGAGGAACTAAACCATGGC
CAAGCCTTTGTCTCAAGAAGAATCCACCCTCATTGAAAGAGCAACGGCTACAATCAACAGCATCCCCATC
TCTGAAGACTACAGCGTCGCCAGCGCAGCTCTCTCTAGCGACGGCCGCATCTTCACTGGTGTCAATGTAT
ATCATTTTACTGGGGGACCTTGTGCAGAACTCGTGGTGCTGGGCACTGCTGCTGCTGCGGCAGCTGGCAA
CCTGACTTGTATCGTCGCGATCGGAAATGAGAACAGGGGCATCTTGAGCCCCTGCGGACGGTGCCGACAG
GTGCTTCTCGATCTGCATCCTGGGATCAAAGCCATAGTGAAGGACAGTGATGGACAGCCGACGGCAGTTG
GGATTCGTGAATTGCTGCCCTCTGGTTATGTGTGGGAGGGCTAAGCACTTCGTGGCCGAGGAGCAGGACT
GACACGTGCTACGAGATTTCGATTCCACCGCCGCCTTCTATGAAAGGTTGGGCTTCGGAATCGTTTTCCG
GGACGCCGGCTGGATGATCCTCCAGCGCGGGGATCTCATGCTGGAGTTCTTCGCCCACCCCAACTTGTTT
ATTGCAGCTTATAATGGTTACAAATAAAGCAATAGCATCACAAATTTCACAAATAAAGCATTTTTTTCAC
TGCATTCTAGTTGTGGTTTGTCCAAACTCATCAATGTATCTTATCATGTCTGTATACCGTCGACCTCTAG
CTAGAGCTTGGCGTAATCATGGTCATAGCTGTTTCCTGTGTGAAATTGTTATCCGCTCACAATTCCACAC
AACATACGAGCCGGAAGCATAAAGTGTAAAGCCTGGGGTGCCTAATGAGTGAGCTAACTCACATTAATTG
CGTTGCGCTCACTGCCCGCTTTCCAGTCGGGAAACCTGTCGTGCCAGCTGCATTAATGAATCGGCCAACG
CGCGGGGAGAGGCGGTTTGCGTATTGGGCGCTCTTCCGCTTCCTCGCTCACTGACTCGCTGCGCTCGGTC
GTTCGGCTGCGGCGAGCGGTATCAGCTCACTCAAAGGCGGTAATACGGTTATCCACAGAATCAGGGGATA
ACGCAGGAAAGAACATGTGAGCAAAAGGCCAGCAAAAGGCCAGGAACCGTAAAAAGGCCGCGTTGCTGGC
GTTTTTCCATAGGCTCCGCCCCCCTGACGAGCATCACAAAAATCGACGCTCAAGTCAGAGGTGGCGAAAC
CCGACAGGACTATAAAGATACCAGGCGTTTCCCCCTGGAAGCTCCCTCGTGCGCTCTCCTGTTCCGACCC
TGCCGCTTACCGGATACCTGTCCGCCTTTCTCCCTTCGGGAAGCGTGGCGCTTTCTCATAGCTCACGCTG
TAGGTATCTCAGTTCGGTGTAGGTCGTTCGCTCCAAGCTGGGCTGTGTGCACGAACCCCCCGTTCAGCCC
GACCGCTGCGCCTTATCCGGTAACTATCGTCTTGAGTCCAACCCGGTAAGACACGACTTATCGCCACTGG
CAGCAGCCACTGGTAACAGGATTAGCAGAGCGAGGTATGTAGGCGGTGCTACAGAGTTCTTGAAGTGGTG
GCCTAACTACGGCTACACTAGAAGAACAGTATTTGGTATCTGCGCTCTGCTGAAGCCAGTTACCTTCGGA
AAAAGAGTTGGTAGCTCTTGATCCGGCAAACAAACCACCGCTGGTAGCGGTGGTTTTTTTGTTTGCAAGC
AGCAGATTACGCGCAGAAAAAAAGGATCTCAAGAAGATCCTTTGATCTTTTCTACGGGGTCTGACGCTCA
GTGGAACGAAAACTCACGTTAAGGGATTTTGGTCATGAGATTATCAAAAAGGATCTTCACCTAGATCCTT
TTAAATTAAAAATGAAGTTTTAAATCAATCTAAAGTATATATGAGTAAACTTGGTCTGACAGTTACCAAT
GCTTAATCAGTGAGGCACCTATCTCAGCGATCTGTCTATTTCGTTCATCCATAGTTGCCTGACTCCCCGT
CGTGTAGATAACTACGATACGGGAGGGCTTACCATCTGGCCCCAGTGCTGCAATGATACCGCGAGACCCA
CGCTCACCGGCTCCAGATTTATCAGCAATAAACCAGCCAGCCGGAAGGGCCGAGCGCAGAAGTGGTCCTG
CAACTTTATCCGCCTCCATCCAGTCTATTAATTGTTGCCGGGAAGCTAGAGTAAGTAGTTCGCCAGTTAA
TAGTTTGCGCAACGTTGTTGCCATTGCTACAGGCATCGTGGTGTCACGCTCGTCGTTTGGTATGGCTTCA
TTCAGCTCCGGTTCCCAACGATCAAGGCGAGTTACATGATCCCCCATGTTGTGCAAAAAAGCGGTTAGCT
CCTTCGGTCCTCCGATCGTTGTCAGAAGTAAGTTGGCCGCAGTGTTATCACTCATGGTTATGGCAGCACT
GCATAATTCTCTTACTGTCATGCCATCCGTAAGATGCTTTTCTGTGACTGGTGAGTACTCAACCAAGTCA
TTCTGAGAATAGTGTATGCGGCGACCGAGTTGCTCTTGCCCGGCGTCAATACGGGATAATACCGCGCCAC
ATAGCAGAACTTTAAAAGTGCTCATCATTGGAAAACGTTCTTCGGGGCGAAAACTCTCAAGGATCTTACC
GCTGTTGAGATCCAGTTCGATGTAACCCACTCGTGCACCCAACTGATCTTCAGCATCTTTTACTTTCACC
AGCGTTTCTGGGTGAGCAAAAACAGGAAGGCAAAATGCCGCAAAAAAGGGAATAAGGGCGACACGGAAAT
GTTGAATACTCATACTCTTCCTTTTTCAATATTATTGAAGCATTTATCAGGGTTATTGTCTCATGAGCGG
ATACATATTTGAATGTATTTAGAAAAATAAACAAATAGGGGTTCCGCGCACATTTCCCCGAAAAGTGCCA
CCTGACGTC
Features (pLannotate 1.2.2; 25 found; start..end, strand, type, name):
     28..80      -  misc_feature   bom (fragment): basis of mobility region from pBR322
    235..614     +  enhancer       CMV enhancer: human cytomegalovirus immediate early enhancer
    615..818     +  promoter       CMV promoter: human cytomegalovirus (CMV) immediate early promoter
    814..847     +  LTR            5' LTR (truncated) (fragment): truncated 5' long terminal repeat (LTR) from HIV-1
    863..881     +  promoter       T7 promoter: promoter for bacteriophage T7 RNA polymerase
    910..1008    +  CDS            SOD2 (fragment): SODM_HUMAN - Experimental evidence at protein level: Swiss-Prot protein existence level 1. Destroys superoxide anion radicals which are normally produced within the cells and which are toxic to biological systems. From Homo sapiens (Human).
   1096..1602    +  CDS            avrXa10 (fragment): AVX10_XANOO - Experimental evidence at protein level: Swiss-Prot protein existence level 1. Avirulence protein. Induces the hypersensitive response (HR)in rice plants carrying the resistance gene Xa10. Activity depends on the presence of the core repeat domains; replacement with repeat domains from other proteins (AvrBs3 of X.euvesicatoria (AC P14727) or AvrXa7 of this organism) does not elicit the HR. Probably acts as a transcription factor in its host plant (rice) to induce plant resistance or disease. From Xanthomonas oryzae pv. oryzae.
   3199..3324    +  CDS            avrBs3 (fragment): AVRB3_XANEU - Experimental evidence at protein level: Swiss-Prot protein existence level 1. Avirulence protein. Acts as a transcription factor in C.annuum plants. In susceptible plants lacking the Bs3 resistance gene induces expression of a number of genes, including genes homologous to a family of auxin-induced genes, alpha-expansin genes, pectate lyase, anthocyanidin glucoside rhamnosyl transferase and at least one transcription factor, UPA20. Their expression leads to plant hypertrophy in mesophyll cells, probably mainly mediated by UPA20 (PubMed:17962565). In resistant plants induces the h
   3316..3603    +  CDS            dddA (fragment): DDDA_BURC1 - Experimental evidence at protein level: Swiss-Prot protein existence level 1. Toxic component of a toxin-immunity protein module, which functions as a cellular contact-dependent growth inhibition (CDI) system. CDI modules allow bacteria to communicate with and inhibit the growth of closely related neighboring bacteria in a contact-dependent fashion. Bacteria that have this module inhibit or kill bacteria without it, giving them a growth advantage. Probably specifically inhibited by cognate immunity protein DddI (Probable). The C-terminal 163 residue fragment has double-stranded DN
   3616..3864    +  CDS            UGI: UNGI_BPPB2 - Experimental evidence at protein level: Swiss-Prot protein existence level 1. This protein binds specifically and reversibly to the host uracil-DNA glycosylase, preventing removal of uracil residues from PBS2 DNA by the host uracil-excision repair system. From Bacillus phage PBS2 (Bacteriophage PBS2).
   4076..4097    +  promoter       SV40 promoter (fragment): SV40 enhancer and early promoter
   4118..4546    +  rep_origin     f1 ori (sequence partly withheld): f1 bacteriophage origin of replication; arrow indicates direction of (+) strand synthesis
   4560..4889    +  promoter       SV40 promoter: SV40 enhancer and early promoter
   4937..4984    +  promoter       EM7 promoter: synthetic bacterial promoter&nbsp
   5003..5401    +  CDS            BSD: blasticidin S deaminase; Aspergillus terreus BSD; confers resistance to blasticidin
   5402..5429    +  CDS            BleoR (fragment): antibiotic-binding protein; Sh ble from Streptoalloteichus hindustanus; confers resistance to bleomycin, phleomycin, and Zeocin™
   5439..5564    +  CDS            ble (fragment): BLE_KLEPN - Experimental evidence at protein level: Swiss-Prot protein existence level 1. Binding protein with a strong affinity to the bleomycin family of antibiotics. Binds to CL990; an antimitotic-antibiotic compound. From Klebsiella pneumoniae.
   5559..5680    +  polyA_signal   SV40 poly(A) signal: SV40 polyadenylation signal
   5753..5769    -  protein_bind   lac operator: The lac repressor binds to the lac operator to inhibit transcription in E. coli. This inhibition can be relieved by adding lactose or isopropyl-β-D-thiogalactopyranoside (IPTG). lac repressor encoded by lacI
   5777..5807    -  promoter       lac promoter: promoter for the E. coli lac operon
   5822..5843    -  protein_bind   CAP binding site: CAP binding activates transcription in the presence of cAMP. E. coli catabolite activator protein
   5856..5948    -  CDS            lacI (fragment): lac repressor; lacI; The lac repressor binds to the lac operator to inhibit transcription in E. coli. This inhibition can be relieved by adding lactose or isopropyl-β-D-thiogalactopyranoside (IPTG).
   6131..6719    -  rep_origin     ori: high-copy-number ColE1/pMB1/pBR322/pUC origin of replication
   6890..7750    -  CDS            AmpR: β-lactamase; bla; confers resistance to ampicillin, carbenicillin, and related antibiotics
   7751..7855    -  promoter       AmpR promoter: bla
