[The description below was written by a language model from this plasmid's Addgene catalogue record and pLannotate feature annotations shown in this document.]
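Description:
ND4 left TALE–G1333 DddAtox C is a high-copy pCMV-based mammalian expression plasmid of about 7.9 kb that encodes one half of a split, TALE-guided mitochondrial cytosine base editor. It is propagated in E. coli through a ColE1/pUC-type origin with ampicillin selection (AmpR under its own bla promoter) and also carries an f1 origin. A separate SV40 promoter/EM7 cassette drives a blasticidin S deaminase gene, followed by short bleomycin-resistance fragments and an SV40 poly(A) signal, which could allow blasticidin selection in mammalian cells or bacteria. The two sequence records (depositor and NGS) differ by a single nucleotide in length and yield essentially the same annotation.

The payload is a single open reading frame driven by the CMV enhancer/promoter, with a T7 promoter just upstream of the coding region. It begins with the SOD2 mitochondrial targeting sequence, which directs import into the mitochondrial matrix, followed by a 3xHA epitope tag (named in the insert field but not annotated in the feature tables). Next comes a TALE DNA-binding array, flanked by Xanthomonas avrXa10/avrBs3-like terminal domains and designed for the left half-site of an ND4 target in mitochondrial DNA. This is fused to the C-terminal fragment of the DddA double-stranded-DNA cytidine deaminase toxin domain split at G1333, and then to one copy of the uracil glycosylase inhibitor UGI, which protects the uracil intermediate from excision. The split half is intended to be inactive alone; co-expression with a partner TALE carrying the complementary N-terminal half should reassemble the deaminase at the target, giving CRISPR-free C•G-to-T•A editing. The name and insert field say "left" TALE, whereas the purpose field says "right-side" half, a discrepancy the record does not resolve.
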