Addgene plasmid #158092: ND4 left TALE–G1333 DddAtox C
Purpose: expresses the right-side ND4 TALE–DddAtox half in mammalian cells
Depositing lab: David Liu. Depositing organization: Broad Institute. Publication: A bacterial cytidine deaminase toxin enables CRISPR-free mitochondrial base editing. Mok BY, de Moraes MH, Zeng J, Bosch DE, Kotrys AV, Raguram A, Hsu F, Radey MC, Peterson SB, Mootha VK, Mougous JD, Liu DR. Nature. 2020 Jul 8. pii: 10.1038/s41586-020-2477-4. doi: 10.1038/s41586-020-2477-4. PubMed 32641830.
Backbone
  Vector backbone: pCMV
  Vector type: Mammalian Expression
Growth in bacteria
  Bacterial resistance: Ampicillin, 100 μg/mL
  Growth temperature: 37°C
  Growth strain: DH5alpha
  Copy number: High Copy
Gene/Insert
  Gene/Insert name: SOD2 MTS–3xHA–ND4 left TALE–G1333 DddAtox-C–1xUGI
  Mutation: WT
  Cloning method: Gibson Cloning
  Sequencing primers: 5′ Unknown
Terms and licenses: Academic/Nonprofit Terms; Industry Terms: Not Available to Industry
How to cite: ND4 left TALE–G1333 DddAtox C was a gift from David Liu (Addgene plasmid # 158092 ; http://n2t.net/addgene:158092 ; RRID:Addgene_158092)
